>Addgene plasmid #91714 | pXSE901BG | addgene full sequence | sequence record 180060 | Addgene NGS Result
GTTTACCCGCCAATATATCCTGTCAAACACTGATAGTTTAAACTGAAGGCGGGAAACGACAATCTGATCC
AAGCTCAAGCTGCTCTAGCATTCGCCATTCAGGCTGCGCAACTGTTGGGAAGGGCGATCGGTGCGGGCCT
CTTCGCTATTACGCCAGCTGGCGAAAGGGGGATGTGCTGCAAGGCGATTAAGTTGGGTAACGCCAGGGTT
TTCCCAGTCACGACGTTGTAAAACGACGGCCAGTGCCAAGCTTCGACTTGCCTTCCGCACAATACATCAT
TTCTTCTTAGCTTTTTTTCTTCTTCTTCGTTCATACAGTTTTTTTTTGTTTATCAGCTTACATTTTCTTG
AACCGTAGCTTTCGTTTTCTTCTTTTTAACTTTCCATTCGGAGTTTTTGTATCTTGTTTCATAGTTTGTC
CCAGGATTAGAATGATTAGGCATCGAACCTTCAAGAATTTGATTGAATAAAACATCTTCATTCTTAAGAT
ATGAAGATAATCTTCAAAAGGCCCCTGGGAATCTGAAAGAAGAGAAGCAGGCCCATTTATATGGGAAAGA
ACAATAGTATTTCTTATATAGGCCCATTTAAGTTGAAAACAATCTTCAAAAGTCCCACATCGCTTAGATA
AGAAAACGAAGCTGAGTTTATATACAGCTAGAGTCGAAGTAGTGATTGGGAGACCAACCCAGTGGACATA
AGCCTGTTCGGTTCGTAAGCTGTAATGCAAGTAGCGTATGCGCTCACGCAACTGGTCCAGAACCTTGACC
GAACGCAGCGGTGGTAACGGCGCAGTGGCGGTTTTCATGGCTTGTTATGACTGTTTTTTTGGGGTACAGT
CTATGCCTCGGGCATCCAAGCAGCAAGCGCGTTACGCCGTGGGTCGATGTTTGATGTTATGGAGCAGCAA
CGATGTTACGCAGCAGGGCAGTCGCCCTAAAACAAAGTTAAACATCATGGGGGAAGCGGTGATCGCCGAA
GTATCGACTCAACTATCAGAGGTAGTTGGCGTCATCGAGCGCCATCTCGAACCGACGTTGCTGGCCGTAC
ATTTGTACGGCTCCGCAGTGGATGGCGGCCTGAAGCCACACAGTGATATTGATTTGCTGGTTACGGTGAC
CGTAAGGCTTGATGAAACAACGCGGCGAGCTTTGATCAACGACCTTTTGGAAACTTCGGCTTCCCCTGGA
GAGAGCGAGATTCTCCGCGCTGTAGAAGTCACCATTGTTGTGCACGACGACATCATTCCGTGGCGTTATC
CAGCTAAGCGCGAACTGCAATTTGGAGAATGGCAGCGCAATGACATTCTTGCAGGTATCTTCGAGCCAGC
CACGATCGACATTGATCTGGCTATCTTGCTGACAAAAGCAAGAGAACATAGCGTTGCCTTGGTAGGTCCA
GCGGCGGAGGAACTCTTTGATCCGGTTCCTGAACAGGATCTATTTGAGGCGCTAAATGAAACCTTAACGC
TATGGAACTCGCCGCCCGACTGGGCTGGCGATGAGCGAAATGTAGTGCTTACGTTGTCCCGCATTTGGTA
CAGCGCAGTAACCGGCAAAATCGCGCCGAAGGATGTCGCTGCCGACTGGGCAATGGAGCGCCTGCCGGCC
CAGTATCAGCCCGTCATACTTGAAGCTAGACAGGCTTATCTTGGACAAGAAGAAGATCGCTTGGCCTCGC
GCGCAGATCAGTTGGAAGAATTTGTCCACTACGTGAAAGGCGAGATCACCAAGGTAGTCGGCAAATAATG
TCTAGCTAGAAATTCGTTCAAGCCGACGCCGCTTCGCGGCGCGGCTTAACTCAAGCGTTAGATGCACTAA
GCACATAATTGCTCACAGCCAAACTATCAGGTCAAGTCTGCTTTTATTATTTTTAAGCGTGCATAATAAG
CCGGTCTCGGTTTTAGAGCTAGAAATAGCAAGTTAAAATAAGGCTAGTCCGTTATCAACTTGAAAAAGTG
GCACCGAGTCGGTGCTTTTTTTTGCAAAATTTTCCAGATCGATTTCTTCTTCCTCTGTTCTTCGGCGTTC
AATTTCTGGGGTTTTCTCTTCGTTTTCTGTAACTGAAACCTAAAATTTGACCTAAAAAAAATCTCAAATA
ATATGATTCAGTGGTTTTGTACTTTTCAGTTAGTTGAGTTTTGCAGTTCCGATGAGATAAACCAATAAGC
TTGCATGCCTGCAGGTCAACATGGTGGAGCACGACACACTTGTCTACTCCAAAAATATCAAAGATACAGT
CTCAGAAGACCAAAGGGCAATTGAGACTTTTCAACAAAGGGTAATATCCGGAAACCTCCTCGGATTCCAT
TGCCCAGCTATCTGTCACTTTATTGTGAAGATAGTGGAAAAGGAAGGTGGCTCCTACAAATGCCATCATT
GCGATAAAGGAAAGGCCATCGTTGAAGATGCCTCTGCCGACAGTGGTCCCAAAGATGGACCCCCACCCAC
GAGGAGCATCGTGGAAAAAGAAGACGTTCCAACCACGTCTTCAAAGCAAGTGGATTGATGTGATAACATG
GTGGAGCACGACACACTTGTCTACTCCAAAAATATCAAAGATACAGTCTCAGAAGACCAAAGGGCAATTG
AGACTTTTCAACAAAGGGTAATATCCGGAAACCTCCTCGGATTCCATTGCCCAGCTATCTGTCACTTTAT
TGTGAAGATAGTGGAAAAGGAAGGTGGCTCCTACAAATGCCATCATTGCGATAAAGGAAAGGCCATCGTT
GAAGATGCCTCTGCCGACAGTGGTCCCAAAGATGGACCCCCACCCACGAGGAGCATCGTGGAAAAAGAAG
ACGTTCCAACCACGTCTTCAAAGCAAGTGGATTGATGTGATATCTCCACTGACGTAAGGGATGACGCACA
ATCCCACTATCCTTCGCAAGACCCTTCCTCTATATAAGGAAGTTCATTTCATTTGGAGAGGACCTCGACC
TCAACACAACATATACAAAACAAACGAATCTCAAGCAATCAAGCATTCTACTTCTATTGCAGCAATTTAA
ATCATTTCTTTTAAAGCAAAAGCAATTTTCTGAAAATTTTCACCATTTACGAACGATACTCGAGTAATCT
AGATGTCTTCCGAGACAGGACCGGTTGCCGTCGACCCTACTCTTAGAAGGCGCATTGAGCCACACGAGTT
CGAGGTGTTCTTCGATCCGAGAGAGCTGAGGAAGGAGACTTGCCTCCTTTACGAGATCAATTGGGGCGGA
AGGCACTCTATTTGGCGCCATACCTCCCAGAACACAAATAAGCATGTGGAGGTTAATTTCATCGAGAAGT
TCACTACCGAGAGGTACTTCTGCCCAAACACACGCTGCAGCATCACTTGGTTCCTTAGCTGGTCACCGTG
CGGAGAGTGCTCTCGCGCCATTACAGAGTTCCTGTCCAGATACCCGCACGTTACTCTTTTCATCTACATT
GCCAGACTGTACCACCATGCGGATCCTCGCAACAGACAGGGTCTTAGGGACCTGATCAGCTCAGGCGTCA
CCATCCAGATTATGACAGAGCAGGAGTCTGGATACTGCTGGCGCAACTTCGTGAATTACTCTCCTTCCAA
TGAGGCTCACTGGCCAAGATACCCGCATCTGTGGGTCAGGCTCTACGTGCTCGAGCTTTACTGCATCATT
CTTGGTCTGCCTCCATGCCTCAACATCCTTAGAAGGAAGCAGCCACAGCTCACATTCTTCACTATTGCCC
TTCAGTCTTGCCACTACCAGAGGCTTCCGCCTCATATTCTGTGGGCGACTGGCCTCAAGAGCGGCTCAGA
GACTCCGGGAACATCTGAGTCCGCTACTCCTGAGTCTGACAAGAAGTACTCCATCGGACTCGCCATTGGT
ACTAACTCCGTTGGATGGGCGGTCATCACCGATGAGTACAAGGTGCCTAGCAAGAAGTTCAAGGTTCTTG
GTAACACAGACAGACACTCAATCAAGAAGAATCTGATTGGTGCTCTGCTCTTCGATTCTGGAGAGACTGC
CGAGGCTACCAGGCTCAAGAGAACCGCCCGCAGAAGGTACACACGCAGAAAGAATAGGATCTGCTACCTT
CAGGAGATTTTCTCTAACGAGATGGCTAAGGTTGATGACAGCTTCTTCCATCGCCTTGAGGAGTCATTCC
TGGTCGAGGAGGACAAGAAGCACGAGAGACATCCTATCTTCGGTAACATTGTCGATGAGGTGGCCTACCA
CGAGAAGTACCCAACTATCTACCATCTTAGGAAGAAGCTGGTGGATAGCACCGACAAGGCGGATCTCCGC
CTTATCTACCTGGCTCTCGCCCACATGATTAAGTTCAGAGGCCATTTCCTCATCGAGGGCGATCTCAACC
CAGATAATTCAGACGTCGATAAGCTCTTCATCCAGCTTGTGCAGACATACAATCAGCTTTTCGAGGAGAA
CCCGATTAATGCGAGCGGTGTTGATGCGAAGGCTATCCTGTCAGCTAGACTCAGCAAGTCAAGGCGCCTG
GAGAACCTCATCGCCCAGCTGCCAGGCGAGAAGAAGAACGGTCTTTTCGGCAATCTGATTGCGCTTTCTC
TGGGACTCACCCCGAACTTCAAGTCCAATTTCGACCTGGCTGAGGATGCCAAGCTCCAGCTGTCTAAGGA
TACATACGATGACGATCTCGACAACCTTCTGGCTCAGATCGGCGACCAGTACGCCGATCTCTTCCTTGCT
GCCAAGAATCTTAGCGATGCCATCCTCCTTTCAGACATTCTGAGAGTTAACACTGAGATTACCAAGGCTC
CGCTGTCTGCCTCCATGATCAAGAGATACGATGAGCACCATCAGGACCTCACTCTGCTCAAGGCGCTGGT
CCGCCAGCAGCTCCCTGAGAAGTACAAGGAGATCTTCTTCGACCAGTCTAAGAACGGCTACGCGGGTTAC
ATTGATGGTGGCGCTAGCCAGGAGGAGTTCTACAAGTTCATCAAGCCAATTCTGGAGAAGATGGATGGCA
CTGAGGAGCTTCTGGTCAAGCTCAATAGGGAGGATCTCCTTAGGAAGCAGCGCACCTTCGACAACGGATC
TATCCCTCACCAGATTCATCTTGGAGAGCTGCACGCCATCCTCAGAAGGCAGGAGGATTTCTACCCATTC
CTTAAGGACAACCGCGAGAAGATCGAGAAGATTCTGACTTTCAGAATCCCTTACTACGTTGGCCCGCTCG
CTAGAGGCAACTCTAGGTTCGCGTGGATGACCAGGAAGTCAGAGGAGACTATCACCCCTTGGAACTTCGA
GGAGGTGGTTGACAAGGGAGCCAGCGCGCAGTCATTCATTGAGCGCATGACTAATTTCGATAAGAACCTG
CCTAATGAGAAGGTCCTCCCAAAGCATAGCCTGCTCTACGAGTACTTCACTGTGTACAACGAGCTTACCA
AGGTGAAGTATGTGACAGAGGGCATGCGCAAGCCGGCTTTCCTTTCAGGAGAGCAGAAGAAGGCCATCGT
GGATCTTCTGTTCAAGACTAATAGAAAGGTCACCGTGAAGCAGCTGAAGGAGGATTACTTCAAGAAGATT
GAGTGCTTCGACTCTGTTGAGATCTCCGGTGTCGAGGATAGGTTCAACGCTTCCCTCGGCACCTACCACG
ACCTCCTTAAGATCATTAAGGACAAGGATTTCCTGGATAACGAGGAGAATGAGGACATCCTCGAGGATAT
TGTGCTGACACTCACTCTTTTCGAGGACAGGGAGATGATCGAGGAGCGCCTTAAGACATACGCGCATCTG
TTCGACGATAAGGTTATGAAGCAGCTCAAGCGCAGAAGGTACACTGGATGGGGTAGACTCTCTAGGAAGC
TCATCAACGGCATCAGAGATAAGCAGTCTGGCAAGACTATTCTCGATTTCCTTAAGTCCGACGGCTTCGC
TAACAGGAATTTCATGCAGCTCATTCACGACGATTCTCTTACTTTCAAGGAGGACATCCAGAAGGCGCAG
GTTAGCGGCCAGGGAGATTCACTGCACGAGCATATCGCGAACCTCGCTGGCTCCCCTGCTATCAAGAAGG
GCATCCTCCAGACCGTTAAGGTCGTGGATGAGCTGGTTAAGGTCATGGGCAGACATAAGCCAGAGAACAT
CGTCATTGAGATGGCCAGGGAGAATCAGACAACTCAGAAGGGACAGAAGAACTCTAGGGAGCGCATGAAG
AGAATCGAGGAGGGTATTAAGGAGCTTGGCTCCCAGATCCTGAAGGAGCACCCGGTGGAGAACACACAGC
TGCAGAATGAGAAGCTGTACCTCTACTACCTCCAGAATGGCCGCGACATGTATGTGGATCAGGAGCTTGA
CATTAACAGACTTTCTGACTACGATGTGGACCATATCGTTCCACAGTCTTTCCTTAAGGACGATTCCATT
GATAATAAGGTGCTGACTAGATCCGATAAGAACAGGGGAAAGTCTGACAATGTTCCGTCCGAGGAGGTTG
TCAAGAAGATGAAGAACTACTGGAGGCAGCTGCTCAATGCTAAGCTCATCACCCAGAGGAAGTTCGACAA
CCTTACAAAGGCCGAGCGCGGAGGTCTGAGCGAGCTTGATAAGGCGGGTTTCATTAAGAGACAGCTCGTT
GAGACAAGGCAGATCACTAAGCACGTCGCCCAGATTCTTGACTCAAGGATGAACACCAAGTACGACGAGA
ATGATAAGCTGATCCGCGAGGTGAAGGTTATTACACTGAAGAGCAAGCTCGTTTCAGATTTCAGAAAGGA
CTTCCAGTTCTACAAGGTCAGGGAGATCAACAATTACCACCATGCCCATGATGCGTACCTCAACGCGGTG
GTTGGTACTGCTCTTATTAAGAAGTACCCGAAGCTGGAGTCTGAGTTCGTGTACGGCGATTACAAGGTGT
ACGACGTTAGAAAGATGATCGCTAAGAGCGAGCAGGAGATTGGCAAGGCTACCGCCAAGTACTTCTTCTA
CTCAAACATTATGAATTTCTTCAAGACAGAGATCACTCTCGCGAACGGCGAGATCAGAAAGAGGCCACTT
ATTGAGACTAACGGCGAGACAGGAGAGATCGTCTGGGATAAGGGTCGCGACTTCGCTACTGTCAGAAAGG
TGCTCTCTATGCCGCAGGTTAATATTGTCAAGAAGACTGAGGTGCAGACCGGCGGATTCTCTAAGGAGTC
CATTCTCCCTAAGAGGAACTCCGACAAGCTCATCGCCCGCAAGAAGGATTGGGACCCTAAGAAGTACGGT
GGCTTCGATAGCCCAACCGTCGCTTACTCAGTGCTTGTCGTGGCCAAGGTCGAGAAGGGAAAGAGCAAGA
AGCTGAAGTCAGTGAAGGAGCTTCTGGGTATCACAATTATGGAGAGGTCTTCCTTCGAGAAGAATCCTAT
CGACTTCCTCGAGGCGAAGGGCTACAAGGAGGTTAAGAAGGATCTTATCATTAAGCTGCCAAAGTACTCA
CTTTTCGAGCTGGAGAACGGACGCAAGAGAATGCTGGCGTCTGCTGGAGAGCTTCAGAAGGGTAATGAGC
TTGCTCTGCCGTCTAAGTATGTGAACTTCCTCTACCTTGCCTCTCATTACGAGAAGCTCAAGGGCTCCCC
TGAGGACAACGAGCAGAAGCAGCTGTTCGTCGAGCAGCACAAGCATTACCTCGATGAGATCATTGAGCAG
ATTAGCGAGTTCTCAAAGAGAGTGATCCTCGCCGATGCGAATCTCGACAAGGTTCTTAGCGCGTACAACA
AGCACCGCGATAAGCCAATCAGAGAGCAGGCTGAGAATATCATTCATCTCTTCACCCTTACAAACCTGGG
TGCTCCGGCGGCTTTCAAGTACTTCGATACCACAATTGACAGGAAGCGCTACACTTCAACCAAGGAGGTG
CTGGACGCCACCCTCATCCACCAGTCTATTACTGGCCTCTACGAGACTAGGATCGATCTCTCCCAGCTTG
GTGGTGACTCTGGCGGATCCACCAACCTCAGCGATATCATTGAGAAGGAGACAGGCAAGCAGCTTGTTAT
CCAGGAGTCAATTCTGATGCTCCCGGAGGAGGTGGAGGAGGTTATTGGCAATAAGCCTGAGTCTGATATC
CTCGTGCATACTGCCTACGATGAGAGCACCGACGAGAACGTTATGCTCCTTACATCAGACGCGCCTGAGT
ACAAGCCTTGGGCTCTCGTCATTCAGGATTCCAACGGAGAGAATAAGATCAAGATGCTTAGCGGTGGCTC
TCCTAAGAAGAAGAGAAAGGTGTGAGCTCAGAGCTTTCGTTCGTATCATCGGTTTCGACAACGTTCGTCA
AGTTCAATGCATCAGTTTCATTGCGCACACACCAGAATCCTACTGAGTTTGAGTATTATGGCATTGGGAA
AACTGTTTTTCTTGTACCATTTGTTGTGCTTGTAATTTACTGTGTTTTTTATTCGGTTTTCGCTATCGAA
CTGTGAAATGGAAATGGATGGAGAAGAGTTAATGAATGATATGGTCCTTTTGTTCATTCTCAAATTAATA
TTATTTGTTTTTTCTCTTATTTGTTGTGTGTTGAATTTGAAATTATAAGAGATATGCAAACATTTTGTTT
TGAGTAAAAATGTGTCAAATCGTGGCCTCTAATGACCGAAGTTAATATGAGGAGTAAAACACTTGTAGTT
GTACCATTATGCTTATTCACTAGGCAACAAATATATTTTCAGACCTAGAAAAGCTGCAAATGTTACTGAA
TACAAGTATGTCCTCTTGTGTTTTAGACATTTATGAACTTTCCTTTATGTAATTTTCCAGAATCCTTGTC
AGATTCTAATCATTGCTTTATAATTATAGTTATACTCATGGATTTGTAGTTGAGTATGAAAATATTTTTT
AATGCATTTTATGACTTGCCAATTGATTGACAACGAATTCGAGGCGGTTTGCGTATTGGCTAGAGCAGCT
TGCCAACATGGTGGAGCACGACACTCTCGTCTACTCCAAGAATATCAAAGATACAGTCTCAGAAGACCAA
AGGGCTATTGAGACTTTTCAACAAAGGGTAATATCGGGAAACCTCCTCGGATTCCATTGCCCAGCTATCT
GTCACTTCATCAAAAGGACAGTAGAAAAGGAAGGTGGCACCTACAAATGCCATCATTGCGATAAAGGAAA
GGCTATCGTTCAAGATGCCTCTGCCGACAGTGGTCCCAAAGATGGACCCCCACCCACGAGGAGCATCGTG
GAAAAAGAAGACGTTCCAACCACGTCTTCAAAGCAAGTGGATTGATGTGAACATGGTGGAGCACGACACT
CTCGTCTACTCCAAGAATATCAAAGATACAGTCTCAGAAGACCAAAGGGCTATTGAGACTTTTCAACAAA
GGGTAATATCGGGAAACCTCCTCGGATTCCATTGCCCAGCTATCTGTCACTTCATCAAAAGGACAGTAGA
AAAGGAAGGTGGCACCTACAAATGCCATCATTGCGATAAAGGAAAGGCTATCGTTCAAGATGCCTCTGCC
GACAGTGGTCCCAAAGATGGACCCCCACCCACGAGGAGCATCGTGGAAAAAGAAGACGTTCCAACCACGT
CTTCAAAGCAAGTGGATTGATGTGATATCTCCACTGACGTAAGGGATGACGCACAATCCCACTATCCTTC
GCAAGACCCTTCCTCTATATAAGGAAGTTCATTTCATTTGGAGAGGACCTCGACACCATCTTCCACACAC
TCAAGCCACACTATTGGAGAACACACAGGGACAACACACCATAAGATCCAAGGGAGGCCACCGCCGCCGC
GCCGGTAACCACCCCGCCCCTCTCCTCTTTCTTTCTCCGTTTGATCTTTCTTTCTTCTTTTTGTGGGTAG
AATTTGAATCCCTCAGCATTGTTCATCGGTAGTTTTTCTTTTCATGATTTGTGACAAATGCAGCCTCGTG
CGGAGCTTTTTTGTAGGTAGAAGCTAGATGAGCCCCGAGAGGAGGCCAGCGGACATTAGGAGGGCGACTG
AGGCGGATATGCCAGCCGTCTGCACCATCGTCAATCACTACATCGAAACCTCCACGGTGAACTTCAGGAC
AGAGCCGCAGGAGCCCCAGGAGTGGACTGACGATCTCGTCCGCCTGAGGGAGCGCTACCCGTGGCTCGTC
GCTGAGGTTGACGGCGAGGTGGCTGGGATCGCTTACGCTGGCCCCTGGAAGGCGCGCAATGCTTACGATT
GGACCGCCGAGAGCACGGTTTACGTGTCGCCAAGGCACCAGAGGACCGGCCTCGGGTCAACACTGTACAC
TCATCTCCTGAAGTCCCTGGAGGCTCAGGGCTTCAAGAGCGTGGTCGCCGTTATTGGCCTGCCAAACGAC
CCTTCTGTGCGGATGCACGAGGCCCTCGGCTACGCTCCACGCGGGATGCTGAGGGCTGCTGGCTTCAAGC
ACGGGAATTGGCATGACGTGGGCTTCTGGCAGCTCGATTTCTCGCTGCCGGTCCCGCCGAGGCCGGTGCT
CCCCGTCACGGAGATCCTGAACTTCGACCTCCTGAAGCTGGCCGGCGATGTCGAGTCTAACCCAGGGCCT
ATGATCGAGGTTAAGCCGATTAATGCGGAGGACACCTACGATCTCCGCCACAGGGTCCTGCGCCCAAATC
AGCCTATCGAGGCGTGCATGTTCGAGTCTGACCTCACGCGCTCAGCGTTCCATCTGGGCGGGTTCTACGG
CGGGAAGCTCATTTCAGTGGCGTCCTTCCACCAGGCTGAGCATAGCGAGCTGCAGGGCAAGAAGCAGTAC
CAGCTCAGGGGCGTTGCTACACTGGAGGGCTACCGCGAGCAGAAGGCTGGCTCCAGCCTCGTCAAGCACG
CTGAGGAGATCCTGCGGAAGCGCGGCGCGGATATGATTTGGTGCAACGCTCGGACCTCGGCCTCTGGCTA
CTACCGCAAGCTCGGCTTCTCGGAGCAGGGGGAGGTCTTCGACACCCCCCCAGTTGGCCCCCATATTCTG
ATGTACAAGCGGATTACTTAGCTCGATCGAGCGGCCATGCTAGAGTCCGCAAAAATCACCAGTCTCTCTC
TACAAATCTATCTCTCTCTATTTTTCTCCAGAATAATGTGTGAGTAGTTCCCAGATAAGGGAATTAGGGT
TCTTATAGGGTTTCGCTCATGTGTTGAGCATATAAGAAACCCTTAGTATGTATTTGTATTTGTAAAATAC
TTCTATCAATAAAATTTCTAATTCCTAAAACCAAAATCCAGTGACCTACTAGTAATTCAGTACATTAAAA
ACGTCCGCAATGTGTTATTAAGTTGTCTAAGCGTCAATTTGTTTACACCACAATATATCCTGCCACCAGC
CAGCCAACAGCTCCCCGACCGGCAGCTCGGCACAAAATCACCACTCGATACAGGCAGCCCATCAGTCCGG
GACGGCGTCAGCGGGAGAGCCGTTGTAAGGCGGCAGACTTTGCTCATGTTACCGATGCTATTCGGAAGAA
CGGCAACTAAGCTGCCGGGTTTGAAACACGGATGATCTCGCGGAGGGTAGCATGTTGATTGTAACGATGA
CAGAGCGTTGCTGCCTGTGATCACCGCGGTTTCAAAATCGGCTCCGTCGATACTATGTTATACGCCAACT
TTGAAAACAACTTTGAAAAAGCTGTTTTCTGGTATTTAAGGTTTTAGAATGCAAGGAACAGTGAATTGGA
GTTCGTCTTGTTATAATTAGCTTCTTGGGGTATCTTTAAATACTGTAGAAAAGAGGAAGGAAATAATAAA
TGGCTAAAATGAGAATATCACCGGAATTGAAAAAACTGATCGAAAAATACCGCTGCGTAAAAGATACGGA
AGGAATGTCTCCTGCTAAGGTATATAAGCTGGTGGGAGAAAATGAAAACCTATATTTAAAAATGACGGAC
AGCCGGTATAAAGGGACCACCTATGATGTGGAACGGGAAAAGGACATGATGCTATGGCTGGAAGGAAAGC
TGCCTGTTCCAAAGGTCCTGCACTTTGAACGGCATGATGGCTGGAGCAATCTGCTCATGAGTGAGGCCGA
TGGCGTCCTTTGCTCGGAAGAGTATGAAGATGAACAAAGCCCTGAAAAGATTATCGAGCTGTATGCGGAG
TGCATCAGGCTCTTTCACTCCATCGACATATCGGATTGTCCCTATACGAATAGCTTAGACAGCCGCTTAG
CCGAATTGGATTACTTACTGAATAACGATCTGGCCGATGTGGATTGCGAAAACTGGGAAGAAGACACTCC
ATTTAAAGATCCGCGCGAGCTGTATGATTTTTTAAAGACGGAAAAGCCCGAAGAGGAACTTGTCTTTTCC
CACGGCGACCTGGGAGACAGCAACATCTTTGTGAAAGATGGCAAAGTAAGTGGCTTTATTGATCTTGGGA
GAAGCGGCAGGGCGGACAAGTGGTATGACATTGCCTTCTGCGTCCGGTCGATCAGGGAGGATATCGGGGA
AGAACAGTATGTCGAGCTATTTTTTGACTTACTGGGGATCAAGCCTGATTGGGAGAAAATAAAATATTAT
ATTTTACTGGATGAATTGTTTTAGTACCTAGAATGCATGACCAAAATCCCTTAACGTGAGTTTTCGTTCC
ACTGAGCGTCAGACCCCGTAGAAAAGATCAAAGGATCTTCTTGAGATCCTTTTTTTCTGCGCGTAATCTG
CTGCTTGCAAACAAAAAAACCACCGCTACCAGCGGTGGTTTGTTTGCCGGATCAAGAGCTACCAACTCTT
TTTCCGAAGGTAACTGGCTTCAGCAGAGCGCAGATACCAAATACTGTCCTTCTAGTGTAGCCGTAGTTAG
GCCACCACTTCAAGAACTCTGTAGCACCGCCTACATACCTCGCTCTGCTAATCCTGTTACCAGTGGCTGC
TGCCAGTGGCGATAAGTCGTGTCTTACCGGGTTGGACTCAAGACGATAGTTACCGGATAAGGCGCAGCGG
TCGGGCTGAACGGGGGGTTCGTGCACACAGCCCAGCTTGGAGCGAACGACCTACACCGAACTGAGATACC
TACAGCGTGAGCTATGAGAAAGCGCCACGCTTCCCGAAGGGAGAAAGGCGGACAGGTATCCGGTAAGCGG
CAGGGTCGGAACAGGAGAGCGCACGAGGGAGCTTCCAGGGGGAAACGCCTGGTATCTTTATAGTCCTGTC
GGGTTTCGCCACCTCTGACTTGAGCGTCGATTTTTGTGATGCTCGTCAGGGGGGCGGAGCCTATGGAAAA
ACGCCAGCAACGCGGCCTTTTTACGGTTCCTGGCCTTTTGCTGGCCTTTTGCTCACATGTTCTTTCCTGC
GTTATCCCCTGATTCTGTGGATAACCGTATTACCGCCTTTGAGTGAGCTGATACCGCTCGCCGCAGCCGA
ACGACCGAGCGCAGCGAGTCAGTGAGCGAGGAAGCGGAAGAGCGCCTGATGCGGTATTTTCTCCTTACGC
ATCTGTGCGGTATTTCACACCGCATATGGTGCACTCTCAGTACAATCTGCTCTGATGCCGCATAGTTAAG
CCAGTATACACTCCGCTATCGCTACGTGACTGGGTCATGGCTGCGCCCCGACACCCGCCAACACCCGCTG
ACGCGCCCTGACGGGCTTGTCTGCTCCCGGCATCCGCTTACAGACAAGCTGTGACCGTCTCCGGGAGCTG
CATGTGTCAGAGGTTTTCACCGTCATCACCGAAACGCGCGAGGCAGGGTGCCTTGATGTGGGCGCCGGCG
GTCGAGTGGCGACGGCGCGGCTTGTCCGCGCCCTGGTAGATTGCCTGGCCGTAGGCCAGCCATTTTTGAG
CGGCCAGCGGCCGCGATAGGCCGACGCGAAGCGGCGGGGCGTAGGGAGCGCAGCGACCGAAGGGTAGGCG
CTTTTTGCAGCTCTTCGGCTGTGCGCTGGCCAGACAGTTATGCACAGGCCAGGCGGGTTTTAAGAGTTTT
AATAAGTTTTAAAGAGTTTTAGGCGGAAAAATCGCCTTTTTTCTCTTTTATATCAGTCACTTACATGTGT
GACCGGTTCCCAATGTACGGCTTTGGGTTCCCAATGTACGGGTTCCGGTTCCCAATGTACGGCTTTGGGT
TCCCAATGTACGTGCTATCCACAGGAAACAGACCTTTTCGACCTTTTTCCCCTGCTAGGGCAATTTGCCC
TAGCATCTGCTCCGTACATTAGGAACCGGCGGATGCTTCGCCCTCGATCAGGTTGCGGTAGCGCATGACT
AGGATCGGGCCAGCCTGCCCCGCCTCCTCCTTCAAATCGTACTCCGGCAGGTCATTTGACCCGATCAGCT
TGCGCACGGTGAAACAGAACTTCTTGAACTCTCCGGCGCTGCCACTGCGTTCGTAGATCGTCTTGAACAA
CCATCTGGCTTCTGCCTTGCCTGCGGCGCGGCGTGCCAGGCGGTAGAGAAAACGGCCGATGCCGGGATCG
ATCAAAAAGTAATCGGGGTGAACCGTCAGCACGTCCGGGTTCTTGCCTTCTGTGATCTCGCGGTACATCC
AATCAGCTAGCTCGATCTCGATGTACTCCGGCCGCCCGGTTTCGCTCTTTACGATCTTGTAGCGGCTAAT
CAAGGCTTCACCCTCGGATACCGTCACCAGGCGGCCGTTCTTGGCCTTCTTCGTACGCTGCATGGCAACG
TGCGTGGTGTTTAACCGAATGCAGGTTTCTACCAGGTCGTCTTTCTGCTTTCCGCCATCGGCTCGCCGGC
AGAACTTGAGTACGTCCGCAACGTGTGGACGGAACACGCGGCCGGGCTTGTCTCCCTTCCCTTCCCGGTA
TCGGTTCATGGATTCGGTTAGATGGGAAACCGCCATCAGTACCAGGTCGTAATCCCACACACTGGCCATG
CCGGCCGGCCCTGCGGAAACCTCTACGTGCCCGTCTGGAAGCTCGTAGCGGATCACCTCGCCAGCTCGTC
GGTCACGCTTCGACAGACGGAAAACGGCCACGTCCATGATGCTGCGACTATCGCGGGTGCCCACGTCATA
GAGCATCGGAACGAAAAAATCTGGTTGCTCGTCGCCCTTGGGCGGCTTCCTAATCGACGGCGCACCGGCT
GCCGGCGGTTGCCGGGATTCTTTGCGGATTCGATCAGCGGCCGCTTGCCACGATTCACCGGGGCGTGCTT
CTGCCTCGATGCGTTGCCGCTGGGCGGCCTGCGCGGCCTTCAACTTCTCCACCAGGTCATCACCCAGCGC
CGCGCCGATTTGTACCGGGCCGGATGGTTTGCGACCGCTCACGCCGATTCCTCGGGCTTGGGGGTTCCAG
TGCCATTGCAGGGCCGGCAGGCAACCCAGCCGCTTACGCCTGGCCAACCGCCCGTTCCTCCACACATGGG
GCATTCCACGGCGTCGGTGCCTGGTTGTTCTTGATTTTCCATGCCGCCTCCTTTAGCCGCTAAAATTCAT
CTACTCATTTATTCATTTGCTCATTTACTCTGGTAGCTGCGCGATGTATTCAGATAGCAGCTCGGTAATG
GTCTTGCCTTGGCGTACCGCGTACATCTTCAGCTTGGTGTGATCCTCCGCCGGCAACTGAAAGTTGACCC
GCTTCATGGCTGGCGTGTCTGCCAGGCTGGCCAACGTTGCAGCCTTGCTGCTGCGTGCGCTCGGACGGCC
GGCACTTAGCGTGTTTGTGCTTTTGCTCATTTTCTCTTTACCTCATTAACTCAAATGAGTTTTGATTTAA
TTTCAGCGGCCAGCGCCTGGACCTCGCGGGCAGCGTCGCCCTCGGGTTCTGATTCAAGAACGGTTGTGCC
GGCGGCGGCAGTGCCTGGGTAGCTCACGCGCTGCGTGATACGGGACTCAAGAATGGGCAGCTCGTACCCG
GCCAGCGCCTCGGCAACCTCACCGCCGATGCGCGTGCCTTTGATCGCCCGCGACACGACAAAGGCCGCTT
GTAGCCTTCCATCCGTGACCTCAATGCGCTGCTTAACCAGCTCCACCAGGTCGGCGGTGGCCCATATGTC
GTAAGGGCTTGGCTGCACCGGAATCAGCACGAAGTCGGCTGCCTTGATCGCGGACACAGCCAAGTCCGCC
GCCTGGGGCGCTCCGTCGATCACTACGAAGTCGCGCCGGCCGATGGCCTTCACGTCGCGGTCAATCGTCG
GGCGGTCGATGCCGACAACGGTTAGCGGTTGATCTTCCCGCACGGCCGCCCAATCGCGGGCACTGCCCTG
GGGATCGGAATCGACTAACAGAACATCGGCCCCGGCGAGTTGCAGGGCGCGGGCTAGATGGGTTGCGATG
GTCGTCTTGCCTGACCCGCCTTTCTGGTTAAGTACAGCGATAACCTTCATGCGTTCCCCTTGCGTATTTG
TTTATTTACTCATCGCATCATATACGCAGCGACCGCATGACGCAAGCTGTTTTACTCAAATACACATCAC
CTTTTTAGACGGCGGCGCTCGGTTTCTTCAGCGGCCAAGCTGGCCGGCCAGGCCGCCAGCTTGGCATCAG
ACAAACCGGCCAGGATTTCATGCAGCCGCACGGTTGAGACGTGCGCGGGCGGCTCGAACACGTACCCGGC
CGCGATCATCTCCGCCTCGATCTCTTCGGTAATGAAAAACGGTTCGTCCTGGCCGTCCTGGTGCGGTTTC
ATGCTTGTTCCTCTTGGCGTTCATTCTCGGCGGCCGCCAGGGCGTCGGCCTCGGTCAATGCGTCCTCACG
GAAGGCACCGCGCCGCCTGGCCTCGGTGGGCGTCACTTCCTCGCTGCGCTCAAGTGCGCGGTACAGGGTC
GAGCGATGCACGCCAAGCAGTGCAGCCGCCTCTTTCACGGTGCGGCCTTCCTGGTCGATCAGCTCGCGGG
CGTGCGCGATCTGTGCCGGGGTGAGGGTAGGGCGGGGGCCAAACTTCACGCCTCGGGCCTTGGCGGCCTC
GCGCCCGCTCCGGGTGCGGTCGATGATTAGGGAACGCTCGAACTCGGCAATGCCGGCGAACACGGTCAAC
ACCATGCGGCCGGCCGGCGTGGTGGTGTCGGCCCACGGCTCTGCCAGGCTACGCAGGCCCGCGCCGGCCT
CCTGGATGCGCTCGGCAATGTCCAGTAGGTCGCGGGTGCTGCGGGCCAGGCGGTCTAGCCTGGTCACTGT
CACAACGTCGCCAGGGCGTAGGTGGTCAAGCATCCTGGCCAGCTCCGGGCGGTCGCGCCTGGTGCCGGTG
ATCTTCTCGGAAAACAGCTTGGTGCAGCCGGCCGCGTGCAGTTCGGCCCGTTGGTTGGTCAAGTCCTGGT
CGTCGGTGCTGACGCGGGCATAGCCCAGCAGGCCAGCGGCGGCGCTCTTGTTCATGGCGTAATGTCTCCG
GTTCTAGTCGCAAGTATTCTACTTTATGCGACTAAAACACGCGACAAGAAAACGCCAGGAAAAGGGCAGG
GCGGCAGCCTGTCGCGTAACTTAGGACTTGTGCGACATGTCGTTTTCAGAAGACGGCTGCACTGAACGTC
AGAAGCCGACTGCACTATAGCAGCGGAGGGGTTGGATCAAAGTACTTTGATCCCGAGGGGAACCCTGTGG
TTGGCATGCACATACAAATGGACGAACGGATAAACCTTTTCACGCCCTTTTAAATATCCGATTATTCTAA
TAAACGCTCTTTTCTCTTAG
Features (pLannotate 1.2.2; 26 found; start..end, strand, type, name):
      1..25      -  misc_feature   RB T-DNA repeat: right border repeat from nopaline C58 T-DNA
     91..245     -  CDS            lacZα (fragment): LacZα fragment of β-galactosidase; lacZ fragment
    695..718     +  promoter       Pc promoter (fragment): intI1 (promoter lies within the coding sequence); class 1 integron promoter
    894..950     +  CDS            GmR (fragment): gentamycin acetyltransferase; aacC1; confers resistance to gentamycin
    961..1748    +  CDS            SmR (fragment): aminoglycoside adenylyltransferase (Murphy, 1985); aadA; confers resistance to spectinomycin and streptomycin
   1900..1975    +  misc_RNA       gRNA scaffold: guide RNA scaffold for the Streptococcus pyogenes CRISPR/Cas9 system
   2167..2187    -  misc_feature   MCS (fragment): pUC18/19 multiple cloning site
   2262..2933    +  promoter       CaMV 35S promoter (enhanced): cauliflower mosaic virus 35S promoter with a duplicated enhancer region
   2964..3000    +  ncRNA          PK1-TEV CVMV: Accession: RF01102 - 5'-leader pseudoknot of TEV/CVMV
   3083..3769    +  CDS            Apobec1: ABEC1_RAT - Experimental evidence at protein level: Swiss-Prot protein existence level 1. Catalytic component of the apolipoprotein B mRNA editing enzyme complex which is responsible for the postranscriptional editing of a CAA codon for Gln to a UAA codon for stop in the APOB mRNA. May also play a role in the epigenetic regulation of gene expression by participating in DNA demethylation. From Rattus norvegicus (Rat).
   3818..7918    +  CDS            cas9: CAS9_STRP1 - Also known as csn1 From Streptococcus pyogenes serotype M1.
   7931..8179    +  CDS            UGI: UNGI_BPPB2 - Experimental evidence at protein level: Swiss-Prot protein existence level 1. This protein binds specifically and reversibly to the host uracil-DNA glycosylase, preventing removal of uracil residues from PBS2 DNA by the host uracil-excision repair system. From Bacillus phage PBS2 (Bacteriophage PBS2).
   8222..8854    +  terminator     E9 terminator: terminator and polyadenylation signal from the pea rbcS-E9 gene
   8969..9638    +  promoter       CaMV 35S promoter (enhanced): cauliflower mosaic virus 35S promoter with a duplicated enhancer region
   9898..10446   +  CDS            bar: PAT_STRHY - Experimental evidence at protein level: Swiss-Prot protein existence level 1. Inactivates phosphinothricin (PPT) by transfer of an acetyl group from acetyl CoA. Can also acetylate demethylphosphinothricin but not PTT or glutamate. This enzyme is an effector of phosphinothricin tripeptide (PTT or bialaphos) resistance. From Streptomyces hygroscopicus. Introduced by genetic manipulation and expressed in glufosinate-tolerant maize by Dekalb Genetics.
  10501..10929   +  CDS            yitI: YITI_BACSU - Protein inferred from homology: Swiss-Prot protein existence level 3. From Bacillus subtilis (strain 168).
  11013..11172   +  polyA_signal   CaMV poly(A) signal (fragment): cauliflower mosaic virus polyadenylation signal
  11241..11265   -  misc_feature   LB T-DNA repeat: left border repeat from nopaline C58 T-DNA
  11690..12484   +  CDS            KanR: aminoglycoside phosphotransferase; aphA-3; confers resistance to kanamycin
  12571..13159   +  rep_origin     ori: high-copy-number ColE1/pMB1/pBR322/pUC origin of replication
  13345..13485   -  misc_feature   bom: basis of mobility region from pBR322
  13587..13626   -  CDS            rop (fragment): Rop protein, which maintains plasmids at low copy number; rop
  13829..14023   -  rep_origin     pVS1 oriV: origin of replication for the Pseudomonas plasmid pVS1 (Heeb et al., 2000)
  14089..15162   -  CDS            pVS1 RepA: replication protein from the Pseudomonas plasmid pVS1 (Heeb et al., 2000)
  15591..16220   -  CDS            pVS1 StaA: stability protein from the Pseudomonas plasmid pVS1 (Heeb et al., 2000)
  16780..17181   -  CDS            Y4CG_SINFN (fragment): Protein inferred from homology: Swiss-Prot protein existence level 3. From Sinorhizobium fredii (strain NBRC 101917 / NGR234).
