[The description below was written by a language model from this plasmid's Addgene catalogue record and pLannotate feature annotations shown in this document.]
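Description:
pXSE901BG is a 17.5 kb pCambia-based binary T-DNA vector for CRISPR/Cas9-mediated base editing in dicot plants, supplied as an empty backbone with no guide sequence installed. Outside the T-DNA borders it carries a high-copy ColE1/pUC-type origin with a bom site for propagation in E. coli, the pVS1 oriV with RepA and StaA for replication and stable maintenance in Agrobacterium, and a kanamycin resistance gene (aphA-3) for bacterial selection.

Between the nopaline-type right and left border repeats, an enhanced CaMV 35S promoter followed by a TEV-type 5' leader element drives a fusion of rat APOBEC1 cytidine deaminase, Streptococcus pyogenes Cas9 (the D10A nickase, according to the catalogue entry) and the phage PBS2 uracil glycosylase inhibitor (UGI), terminated by the pea rbcS-E9 terminator. This is the arrangement of a cytosine base editor: the guide-directed nickase positions the deaminase to convert C to U in the displaced strand, while UGI blocks uracil excision so that the change is fixed as a C-to-T substitution. Upstream lies an empty S. pyogenes gRNA scaffold preceded by a spectinomycin/streptomycin resistance (aadA) fragment, which probably serves as a stuffer replaced when a target spacer is cloned in. The feature table does not annotate the promoter that drives the gRNA.

A second enhanced 35S promoter with a CaMV poly(A) signal expresses the bar gene for Basta (phosphinothricin) resistance, followed by an open reading frame matched to Bacillus subtilis yitI. This second gene presumably accounts for the glyphosate resistance listed in the catalogue, giving two herbicide options for selecting transformants. The associated work used the system to generate gain-of-function mutations in Arabidopsis.
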