Addgene plasmid #91714: pXSE901BG
Purpose: (Empty Backbone) CRISPR/Cas9-mediated base editing in dicots. Contains Cas9(D10A) under CaMV 35S promoter and empty gRNA scaffold, Basta and glyphosate-resistance
Depositing lab: Qi-Jun Chen. Depositing organization: China Agricultural University. Publication: CRISPR/Cas9-mediated base-editing system efficiently generates gain-of-function mutations in Arabidopsis. Chen Y, Wang Z, Ni H, Xu Y, Chen Q, Jiang L. Sci China Life Sci. 2017 Mar 16. doi: 10.1007/s11427-017-9021-5. PubMed 28303459.
Backbone
  Vector backbone: pCambia
  Vector type: Plant Expression
  Selectable markers: Basta ; Glyphosate
Growth in bacteria
  Bacterial resistance: Kanamycin, 50 μg/mL
  Growth temperature: 37°C
  Growth strain: DH5alpha
  Copy number: High Copy
Gene/Insert
  Gene/Insert name: None
Terms and licenses: Academic/Nonprofit Terms; Industry Terms: Not Available to Industry
How to cite: pXSE901BG was a gift from Qi-Jun Chen (Addgene plasmid # 91714 ; http://n2t.net/addgene:91714 ; RRID:Addgene_91714)
